>Addgene plasmid #204800 | Fusion of Dengue2 NS2B-NS3 | addgene full sequence | sequence record 416947 | Addgene NGS Result
TAATACGACTCACTATAGGGGAATTGTGAGCGGATAACAATTCCCCTCTAGAAATAATTTTGTTTAACTT
TAAGAAGGAGATATACATATGCACCATCATCATCATCATTCTTCTGGTGCGAGCTGGAGTCACCCACAAT
TCGAGAAAGGTGGTGGCTCTGGTGGCGGTTCAGGCGGCTCCGCCTGGTCCCATCCACAGTTTGAAAAGGG
TTCTGGTGTAGATCTGGGTACCGAGAACCTGTACTTCCAATCCATGGCTGATCTGGAATTAGAACGAGCT
GCGGATGTACGCTGGGAAGAGCAGGCCGAGATCTCGGGTTCTAGCCCCATTCTTTCTATAACCATCTCCG
AAGACGGTAGCATGTCAATCAAAAATGAAGAAGAGGAACAGACACTGGGTGGTGGAGGATCAGGAGGAGG
AGGTGCTGGGGTGCTCTGGGATGTTCCCTCCCCTCCTCCGGTAGGTAAAGCAGAGCTGGAAGATGGCGCT
TACCGGATAAAACAAAAAGGGATTCTGGGTTACTCGCAGATTGGAGCAGGAGTTTACAAGGAGGGTACTT
TCCACACGATGTGGCATGTTACTCGTGGTGCGGTCCTTATGCATAAAGGTAAACGCATCGAACCGTCATG
GGCAGATGTCAAAAAAGACCTTATTAGTTATGGTGGAGGATGGAAGCTGGAAGGAGAATGGAAAGAAGGC
GAAGAGGTTCAAGTGCTGGCACTGGAACCTGGTAAGAATCCGCGTGCGGTACAGACTAAACCTGGCTTAT
TCAAAACAAATACCGGGACAATAGGTTGCGTTTCCCTCGATTTCTCCCCAGGGACCTCCGGCTCACCAAT
TGTTGATAAAAAAGGTAAAGTAGTTGGTCTTTATGGAAATGGGGTAGTCACCCGAAGTGGTGCATATGTC
TCTGCCATAGCCAACACCGAAAAATCAATTGAGGACAATCCGGAAATTGAAGACGATATATTCCGCAAAT
AATGACTCGAGCACCCGTCGACAAGCTTGCGGCCGCACTCGAGCACCACCACCACCACCACTGAGATCCG
GCTGCTAACAAAGCCCGAAAGGAAGCTGAGTTGGCTGCTGCCACCGCTGAGCAATAACTAGCATAACCCC
TTGGGGCCTCTAAACGGGTCTTGAGGGGTTTTTTGCTGAAAGGAGGAACTATATCCGGATTGGCGAATGG
G
[124 nt withheld, positions 1192-1315]
C
[91 nt withheld, positions 1317-1407]
A
[49 nt withheld, positions 1409-1457]
CCTTTGACGTTGGAGTCCACGTTCTTT
[37 nt withheld, positions 1485-1521]
ACCCTATCTCGGTCTATTCTTTTGATTTATAAGGGATTTTGCCGATTTCGGCCTATTGGTTAAAAAATGA
GCTGATTTAACAAAAATTTAACGCGAATTTTAACAAAATATTAACGCTTACAATTTAGGTGGCACTTTTC
GGGGAAATGTGCGCGGAACCCCTATTTGTTTATTTTTCTAAATACATTCAAATATGTATCCGCTCATGAA
TTAATTCTTAGAAAAACTCATCGAGCATCAAATGAAACTGCAATTTATTCATATCAGGATTATCAATACC
ATATTTTTGAAAAAGCCGTTTCTGTAATGAAGGAGAAAACTCACCGAGGCAGTTCCATAGGATGGCAAGA
TCCTGGTATCGGTCTGCTATTCCGACTCGTCCAACATCAATACAACCTATTAATTTCCCCTCGTCAAAAA
TAAGGTTATCAAGTGAGAAATCACCATGAGTGACGACTGAATCCGGTGAGAATGGCAAAAGTTTATGCAT
TTCTTTCCAGACTTGTTCAACAGGCCAGCCATTACGCTCGTCATCAAAATCACTCGCATCAACCAAACCG
TTATTCATTCGTGATTGCGCCTGAGCGAGACGAAATACGCGATCGCTGTTAAAAGGACAATTACAAACAG
GAATCGAATGCAACCGGCGCAGGAACACTGCCAGCGCATCAACAATATTTTCACCTGAATCAGGATATTC
TTCTAATACCTGGAATGCTGTTTTCCCGGGGATCGCAGTGGTGAGTAACCATGCATCATCAGGAGTACGG
ATAAAATGCTTGATGGTCGGAAGAGGCATAAATTCCGTCAGCCAGTTTAGTCTGACCATCTCATCTGTAA
CATCATTGGCAACGCTACCTTTGCCATGTTTCAGAAACAACTCTGGCGCATCGGGCTTCCCATACAATCG
ATAGATTGTCGCACCTGATTGCCCGACATTATCGCGAGCCCATTTATACCCATATAAATCAGCATCCATG
TTGGAATTTAATCGCGGCCTAGAGCAAGACGTTTCCCGTTGAATATGGCTCATAACACCCCTTGTATTAC
TGTTTATGTAAGCAGACAGTTTTATTGTTCATGACCAAAATCCCTTAACGTGAGTTTTCGTTCCACTGAG
CGTCAGACCCCGTAGAAAAGATCAAAGGATCTTCTTGAGATCCTTTTTTTCTGCGCGTAATCTGCTGCTT
GCAAACAAAAAAACCACCGCTACCAGCGGTGGTTTGTTTGCCGGATCAAGAGCTACCAACTCTTTTTCCG
AAGGTAACTGGCTTCAGCAGAGCGCAGATACCAAATACTGTCCTTCTAGTGTAGCCGTAGTTAGGCCACC
ACTTCAAGAACTCTGTAGCACCGCCTACATACCTCGCTCTGCTAATCCTGTTACCAGTGGCTGCTGCCAG
TGGCGATAAGTCGTGTCTTACCGGGTTGGACTCAAGACGATAGTTACCGGATAAGGCGCAGCGGTCGGGC
TGAACGGGGGGTTCGTGCACACAGCCCAGCTTGGAGCGAACGACCTACACCGAACTGAGATACCTACAGC
GTGAGCTATGAGAAAGCGCCACGCTTCCCGAAGGGAGAAAGGCGGACAGGTATCCGGTAAGCGGCAGGGT
CGGAACAGGAGAGCGCACGAGGGAGCTTCCAGGGGGAAACGCCTGGTATCTTTATAGTCCTGTCGGGTTT
CGCCACCTCTGACTTGAGCGTCGATTTTTGTGATGCTCGTCAGGGGGGCGGAGCCTATGGAAAAACGCCA
GCAACGCGGCCTTTTTACGGTTCCTGGCCTTTTGCTGGCCTTTTGCTCACATGTTCTTTCCTGCGTTATC
CCCTGATTCTGTGGATAACCGTATTACCGCCTTTGAGTGAGCTGATACCGCTCGCCGCAGCCGAACGACC
GAGCGCAGCGAGTCAGTGAGCGAGGAAGCGGAAGAGCGCCTGATGCGGTATTTTCTCCTTACGCATCTGT
GCGGTATTTCACACCGCAATGGTGCACTCTCAGTACAATCTGCTCTGATGCCGCATAGTTAAGCCAGTAT
ACACTCCGCTATCGCTACGTGACTGGGTCATGGCTGCGCCCCGACACCCGCCAACACCCGCTGACGCGCC
CTGACGGGCTTGTCTGCTCCCGGCATCCGCTTACAGACAAGCTGTGACCGTCTCCGGGAGCTGCATGTGT
CAGAGGTTTTCACCGTCATCACCGAAACGCGCGAGGCAGCTGCGGTAAAGCTCATCAGCGTGGTCGTGAA
GCGATTCACAGATGTCTGCCTGTTCATCCGCGTCCAGCTCGTTGAGTTTCTCCAGAAGCGTTAATGTCTG
GCTTCTGATAAAGCGGGCCATGTTAAGGGCGGTTTTTTCCTGTTTGGTCACTGATGCCTCCGTGTAAGGG
GGATTTCTGTTCATGGGGGTAATGATACCGATGAAACGAGAGAGGATGCTCACGATACGGGTTACTGATG
ATGAACATGCCCGGTTACTGGAACGTTGTGAGGGTAAACAACTGGCGGTATGGATGCGGCGGGACCAGAG
AAAAATCACTCAGGGTCAATGCCAGCGCTTCGTTAATACAGATGTAGGTGTTCCACAGGGTAGCCAGCAG
CATCCTGCGATGCAGATCCGGAACATAATGGTGCAGGGCGCTGACTTCCGCGTTTCCAGACTTTACGAAA
CACGGAAACCGAAGACCATTCATGTTGTTGCTCAGGTCGCAGACGTTTTGCAGCAGCAGTCGCTTCACGT
TCGCTCGCGTATCGGTGATTCATTCTGCTAACCAGTAAGGCAACCCCGCCAGCCTAGCCGGGTCCTCAAC
GACAGGAGCACGATCATGCGCACCCGTGGGGCCGCCATGCCGGCGATAATGGCCTGCTTCTCGCCGAAAC
GTTTGGTGGCGGGACCAGTGACGAAGGCTTGAGCGAGGGCGTGCAAGATTCCGAATACCGCAAGCGACAG
GCCGATCATCGTCGCGCTCCAGCGAAAGTGGTCCTCGCCGAAAATGACCCAGAGCGCTGCCGGCACCTGT
CCTACGAGTTGCATGATAAAGAAGACAGTCATAAGTGCGGCGACGATAGTCATGCCCCGCGCCCACCGGA
AGGAGCTGACTGGGTTGAAGGCTCTCAAGGGCATCGGTCGAGATCCCGGTGCCTAATGAGTGAGCTAACT
TACATTAATTGCGTTGCGCTCACTGCCCGCTTTCCAGTCGGGAAACCTGTCGTGCCAGCTGCATTAATGA
ATCGGCCAACGCGCGGGGAGAGGCGGTTTGCGTATTGGGCGCCAGGGTGGTTTTTCTTTTCACCAGTGAG
ACGGGCAACAGCTGATTGCCCTTCACCGCCTGGCCCTGAGAGAGTTGCAGCAAGCGGTCCACGCTGGTTT
GCCCCAGCAGGCGAAAATCCTGTTTGATGGTGGTTAACGGCGGGATATAACATGAGCTGTCTTCGGTATC
GTCGTATCCCACTACCGAGATATCCGCACCAACGCGCAGCCCGGACTCGGTAATGGCGCGCATTGCGCCC
AGCGCCATCTGATCGTTGGCAACCAGCATCGCAGTGGGAACGATGCCCTCATTCAGCATTTGCATGGTTT
GTTGAAAACCGGACATGGCACTCCAGTCGCCTTCCCGTTCCGCTATCGGCTGAATTTGATTGCGAGTGAG
ATATTTATGCCAGCCAGCCAGACGCAGACGCGCCGAGACAGAACTTAATGGGCCCGCTAACAGCGCGATT
TGCTGGTGACCCAATGCGACCAGATGCTCCACGCCCAGTCGCGTACCGTCTTCATGGGAGAAAATAATAC
TGTTGATGGGTGTCTGGTCAGAGACATCAAGAAATAACGCCGGAACATTAGTGCAGGCAGCTTCCACAGC
AATGGCATCCTGGTCATCCAGCGGATAGTTAATGATCAGCCCACTGACGCGTTGCGCGAGAAGATTGTGC
ACCGCCGCTTTACAGGCTTCGACGCCGCTTCGTTCTACCATCGACACCACCACGCTGGCACCCAGTTGAT
CGGCGCGAGATTTAATCGCCGCGACAATTTGCGACGGCGCGTGCAGGGCCAGACTGGAGGTGGCAACGCC
AATCAGCAACGACTGTTTGCCCGCCAGTTGTTGTGCCACGCGGTTGGGAATGTAATTCAGCTCCGCCATC
GCCGCTTCCACTTTTTCCCGCGTTTTCGCAGAAACGTGGCTGGCCTGGTTCACCACGCGGGAAACGGTCT
GATAAGAGACACCGGCATACTCTGCGACATCGTATAACGTTACTGGTTTCACATTCACCACCCTGAATTG
ACTCTCTTCCGGGCGCTATCATGCCATACCGCGAAAGGTTTTGCGCCATTCGATGGTGTCCGGGATCTCG
ACGCTCTCCCTTATGCGACTCCTGCATTAGGAAGCAGCCCAGTAGTAGGTTGAGGCCGTTGAGCACCGCC
GCCGCAAGGAATGGTGCATGCAAGGAGATGGCGCCCAACAGTCCCCCGGCCACGGGGCCTGCCACCATAC
CCACGCCGAAACAAGCGCTCATGAGCCCGAAGTGGCGAGCCCGATCTTCCCCATCGGTGATGTCGGCGAT
ATAGGCGCCAGCAACCGCACCTGTGGCGCCGGTGATGCCGGCCACGATGCGTCCGGCGTAGAGGATCGAG
ATCTCGATCCCGCGAAAT
Features (pLannotate 1.2.2; 19 found; start..end, strand, type, name):
      1..19      +  promoter       T7 promoter: promoter for bacteriophage T7 RNA polymerase
     20..44      +  protein_bind   lac operator: The lac repressor binds to the lac operator to inhibit transcription in E. coli. This inhibition can be relieved by adding lactose or isopropyl-β-D-thiogalactopyranoside (IPTG). lac repressor encoded by lacI
     59..81      +  RBS            RBS: efficient ribosome binding site from bacteriophage T7 gene 10 (Olins and Rangwala, 1989)
    425..979     +  CDS            POLG_DEN2T (fragment): Experimental evidence at protein level: Swiss-Prot protein existence level 1. [Serine protease NS3]: Displays three enzymatic activities: serine protease, NTPase and RNA helicase. NS3 serine protease, in association with NS2B, performs its autocleavage and cleaves the polyprotein at dibasic sites in the cytoplasm: C-prM, NS2A-NS2B, NS2B- NS3, NS3-NS4A, NS4A-2K and NS4B-NS5. NS3 RNA helicase binds RNA and unwinds dsRNA in the 3' to 5' direction. From Dengue virus type 2 (strain Tonga/EKB194/1974) (DENV-2).
   1024..1041    +  CDS            9xHis (fragment): 9xHis affinity tag
   1051..1100    +  CDS            SET1 (fragment): solubility-enhancement tag derived from T7 phage gene 10B
   1108..1155    +  terminator     T7 terminator: transcription terminator for bacteriophage T7 RNA polymerase
   1192..1620    +  rep_origin     f1 ori (sequence partly withheld): f1 bacteriophage origin of replication; arrow indicates direction of (+) strand synthesis
   1673..1730    +  promoter       AmpR promoter (fragment): bla
   1739..2554    -  CDS            KanR: aminoglycoside phosphotransferase; aph(3')-Ia; confers resistance to kanamycin in bacteria or G418 (Geneticin®) in eukaryotes
   2676..3264    +  rep_origin     ori: high-copy-number ColE1/pMB1/pBR322/pUC origin of replication
   3450..3589    -  misc_feature   bom: basis of mobility region from pBR322
   3691..3882    -  CDS            rop: Rop protein, which maintains plasmids at low copy number; rop
   3899..4279    +  CDS            YPB1_ECOLX: Protein predicted: Swiss-Prot protein existence level 4. From Escherichia coli.
   4351..4642    -  CDS            TcR (fragment): tetracycline efflux protein; tet; confers resistance to tetracycline
   4657..4678    -  protein_bind   CAP binding site: CAP binding activates transcription in the presence of cAMP. E. coli catabolite activator protein
   4691..5773    -  CDS            lacI: lac repressor; lacI; The lac repressor binds to the lac operator to inhibit transcription in E. coli. This inhibition can be relieved by adding lactose or isopropyl-β-D-thiogalactopyranoside (IPTG).
   5774..5851    -  promoter       lacI promoter: lacI
   5859..6138    -  CDS            TcR (fragment): tetracycline efflux protein; tet; confers resistance to tetracycline
