[The description below was written by a language model from this plasmid's Addgene catalogue record and pLannotate feature annotations shown in this document.]
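Description:
Fusion of Dengue2 NS2B-NS3 is a bacterial expression plasmid of about 6.2 kb built on the pNIC-Kan-R backbone, a pET-style vector into which the insert was placed by ligation-independent cloning. It is maintained in E. coli through a ColE1/pMB1-type origin accompanied by the pBR322 bom region and the rop gene, which moderates copy number (the record lists copy number as unknown), and it is selected with kanamycin via an aph(3')-Ia resistance gene. An f1 origin is also present, along with short, non-functional remnants of a tetracycline resistance gene inherited from the ancestral backbone.

Expression is driven by a T7 promoter followed by a lac operator and the strong T7 gene 10 ribosome binding site, with a T7 terminator downstream. The plasmid carries its own lacI gene, so transcription stays repressed until induced with IPTG in a host supplying T7 RNA polymerase. The payload is a fusion of the dengue virus type 2 NS2B cofactor and NS3 protein. NS3 carries the viral serine protease activity, which depends on association with NS2B to cleave the polyprotein at dibasic sites. The automated annotation recognises only an NS3 fragment of roughly 550 nt, a size in keeping with the protease domain rather than full-length NS3. The stretch between the ribosome binding site and this fragment is unannotated and presumably holds the NS2B portion and any linker, though the record does not state the boundaries. A polyhistidine tag lies downstream of the insert, apparently at the C-terminus, for metal-affinity purification. The short adjacent match to a T7 gene 10B-derived solubility tag may simply be residual vector sequence. The stated purpose is recombinant production of the NS2B-NS3 fusion protein in bacteria.
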