Addgene plasmid #204800: Fusion of Dengue2 NS2B-NS3
Purpose: Bacterial expression of a fusion of Dengue2 NS2B-NS3 proteins
Depositing lab: ASAP Discovery & Frank von Delft. Depositing organization: University of Oxford.
Backbone
  Vector backbone: pNIC-Kan-R
  Vector type: Bacterial Expression
Growth in bacteria
  Bacterial resistance: Kanamycin, 50 μg/mL
  Growth temperature: 37°C
  Growth strain: DH5alpha
  Copy number: Unknown
Gene/Insert
  Gene/Insert name: Dengue2 NS2B-NS3 fusion
  Species: Dengue2
  Cloning method: Ligation Independent Cloning
How to cite: Fusion of Dengue2 NS2B-NS3 was a gift from ASAP Discovery & Frank von Delft (Addgene plasmid # 204800 ; http://n2t.net/addgene:204800 ; RRID:Addgene_204800)
