>Addgene plasmid #204800 | Fusion of Dengue2 NS2B-NS3 | depositor partial sequence | sequence record 398073 | Insert
ATGCACCATCATCATCATCATTCTTCTGGTGCGAGCTGGAGTCACCCACAATTCGAGAAAGGTGGTGGCT
CTGGTGGCGGTTCAGGCGGCTCCGCCTGGTCCCATCCACAGTTTGAAAAGGGTTCTGGTGTAGATCTGGG
TACCGAGAACCTGTACTTCCAATCCATGGCTGATCTGGAATTAGAACGAGCTGCGGATGTACGCTGGGAA
GAGCAGGCCGAGATCTCGGGTTCTAGCCCCATTCTTTCTATAACCATCTCCGAAGACGGTAGCATGTCAA
TCAAAAATGAAGAAGAGGAACAGACACTGGGTGGTGGAGGATCAGGAGGAGGAGGTGCTGGGGTGCTCTG
GGATGTTCCCTCCCCTCCTCCGGTAGGTAAAGCAGAGCTGGAAGATGGCGCTTACCGGATAAAACAAAAA
GGGATTCTGGGTTACTCGCAGATTGGAGCAGGAGTTTACAAGGAGGGTACTTTCCACACGATGTGGCATG
TTACTCGTGGTGCGGTCCTTATGCATAAAGGTAAACGCATCGAACCGTCATGGGCAGATGTCAAAAAAGA
CCTTATTAGTTATGGTGGAGGATGGAAGCTGGAAGGAGAATGGAAAGAAGGCGAAGAGGTTCAAGTGCTG
GCACTGGAACCTGGTAAGAATCCGCGTGCGGTACAGACTAAACCTGGCTTATTCAAAACAAATACCGGGA
CAATAGGTTGCGTTTCCCTCGATTTCTCCCCAGGGACCTCCGGCTCACCAATTGTTGATAAAAAAGGTAA
AGTAGTTGGTCTTTATGGAAATGGGGTAGTCACCCGAAGTGGTGCATATGTCTCTGCCATAGCCAACACC
GAAAAATCAATTGAGGACAATCCGGAAATTGAAGACGATATATTCCGCAAATAATGA
